>Addgene plasmid #41863 | pX097-U6-SpTracrRNA-EF1a-hSpRNaseIII-mCherry | depositor full sequence | sequence record 57052 | pX097-U6-SpTracrRNA-EF1a-hSpRNaseIII-mCherry sequence 10997 bps
GTCGACGGATCGGGAGATCTCCCGATCCCCTATGGTGCACTCTCAGTACAATCTGCTCTGATGCCGCATA
GTTAAGCCAGTATCTGCTCCCTGCTTGTGTGTTGGAGGTCGCTGAGTAGTGCGCGAGCAAAATTTAAGCT
ACAACAAGGCAAGGCTTGACCGACAATTGCATGAAGAATCTGCTTAGGGTTAGGCGTTTTGCGCTGCTTC
GCGATGTACGGGCCAGATATACGCGTTGACATTGATTATTGACTAGTTATTAATAGTAATCAATTACGGG
GTCATTAGTTCATAGCCCATATATGGAGTTCCGCGTTACATAACTTACGGTAAATGGCCCGCCTGGCTGA
CCGCCCAACGACCCCCGCCCATTGACGTCAATAATGACGTATGTTCCCATAGTAACGCCAATAGGGACTT
TCCATTGACGTCAATGGGTGGAGTATTTACGGTAAACTGCCCACTTGGCAGTACATCAAGTGTATCATAT
GCCAAGTACGCCCCCTATTGACGTCAATGACGGTAAATGGCCCGCCTGGCATTATGCCCAGTACATGACC
TTATGGGACTTTCCTACTTGGCAGTACATCTACGTATTAGTCATCGCTATTACCATGGTGATGCGGTTTT
GGCAGTACATCAATGGGCGTGGATAGCGGTTTGACTCACGGGGATTTCCAAGTCTCCACCCCATTGACGT
CAATGGGAGTTTGTTTTGGCACCAAAATCAACGGGACTTTCCAAAATGTCGTAACAACTCCGCCCCATTG
ACGCAAATGGGCGGTAGGCGTGTACGGTGGGAGGTCTATATAAGCAGCGCGTTTTGCCTGTACTGGGTCT
CTCTGGTTAGACCAGATCTGAGCCTGGGAGCTCTCTGGCTAACTAGGGAACCCACTGCTTAAGCCTCAAT
AAAGCTTGCCTTGAGTGCTTCAAGTAGTGTGTGCCCGTCTGTTGTGTGACTCTGGTAACTAGAGATCCCT
CAGACCCTTTTAGTCAGTGTGGAAAATCTCTAGCAGTGGCGCCCGAACAGGGACTTGAAAGCGAAAGGGA
AACCAGAGGAGCTCTCTCGACGCAGGACTCGGCTTGCTGAAGCGCGCACGGCAAGAGGCGAGGGGCGGCG
ACTGGTGAGTACGCCAAAAATTTTGACTAGCGGAGGCTAGAAGGAGAGAGATGGGTGCGAGAGCGTCAGT
ATTAAGCGGGGGAGAATTAGATCGCGATGGGAAAAAATTCGGTTAAGGCCAGGGGGAAAGAAAAAATATA
AATTAAAACATATAGTATGGGCAAGCAGGGAGCTAGAACGATTCGCAGTTAATCCTGGCCTGTTAGAAAC
ATCAGAAGGCTGTAGACAAATACTGGGACAGCTACAACCATCCCTTCAGACAGGATCAGAAGAACTTAGA
TCATTATATAATACAGTAGCAACCCTCTATTGTGTGCATCAAAGGATAGAGATAAAAGACACCAAGGAAG
CTTTAGACAAGATAGAGGAAGAGCAAAACAAAAGTAAGACCACCGCACAGCAAGCGGCCGCTGATCTTCA
GACCTGGAGGAGGAGATATGAGGGACAATTGGAGAAGTGAATTATATAAATATAAAGTAGTAAAAATTGA
ACCATTAGGAGTAGCACCCACCAAGGCAAAGAGAAGAGTGGTGCAGAGAGAAAAAAGAGCAGTGGGAATA
GGAGCTTTGTTCCTTGGGTTCTTGGGAGCAGCAGGAAGCACTATGGGCGCAGCGTCAATGACGCTGACGG
TACAGGCCAGACAATTATTGTCTGGTATAGTGCAGCAGCAGAACAATTTGCTGAGGGCTATTGAGGCGCA
ACAGCATCTGTTGCAACTCACAGTCTGGGGCATCAAGCAGCTCCAGGCAAGAATCCTGGCTGTGGAAAGA
TACCTAAAGGATCAACAGCTCCTGGGGATTTGGGGTTGCTCTGGAAAACTCATTTGCACCACTGCTGTGC
CTTGGAATGCTAGTTGGAGTAATAAATCTCTGGAACAGATTTGGAATCACACGACCTGGATGGAGTGGGA
CAGAGAAATTAACAATTACACAAGCTTAATACACTCCTTAATTGAAGAATCGCAAAACCAGCAAGAAAAG
AATGAACAAGAATTATTGGAATTAGATAAATGGGCAAGTTTGTGGAATTGGTTTAACATAACAAATTGGC
TGTGGTATATAAAATTATTCATAATGATAGTAGGAGGCTTGGTAGGTTTAAGAATAGTTTTTGCTGTACT
TTCTATAGTGAATAGAGTTAGGCAGGGATATTCACCATTATCGTTTCAGACCCACCTCCCAACCCCGAGG
GGACCCGACAGGCCCGAAGGAATAGAAGAAGAAGGTGGAGAGAGAGACAGAGACAGATCCATTCGATTAG
TGAACGGATCGGCACTGAGGGCCTATTTCCCATGATTCCTTCATATTTGCATATACGATACAAGGCTGTT
AGAGAGATAATTGGAATTAATTTGACTGTAAACACAAAGATATTAGTACAAAATACGTGACGTAGAAAGT
AATAATTTCTTGGGTAGTTTGCAGTTTTAAAATTATGTTTTAAAATGGACTATCATATGCTTACCGTAAC
TTGAAAGTATTTCGATTTCTTGGCTTTATATATCTTGTGGAAAGGACGAAACACCGGAACCATTCAAAAC
AGCATAGCAAGTTAAAATAAGGCTAGTCCGTTATCAACTTGAAAAAGTGGCACCGAGTCGGTGCTTTTTT
TGCTAGCGCGTGCGCCAATTCTGCAGACAAATGGCAGTATTCATCCACAATTTTAAAAGAAAAGGGGGGA
TTGGGGGGTACAGTGCAGGGGAAAGAATAGTAGACATAATAGCAACAGACATACAAACTAAAGAATTACA
AAAACAAATTACAAAAATTCAAAATTTTCGGGTTTATTACAGGGACAGCAGAGATCCAGTTTGGTTAATT
AATGCAAAGATGGATAAAGTTTTAAACAGAGAGGAATCTTTGCAGCTAATGGACCTTCTAGGTCTTGAAA
GGAGTGGGAATTGGCTCCGGTGCCCGTCAGTGGGCAGAGCGCACATCGCCCACAGTCCCCGAGAAGTTGG
GGGGAGGGGTCGGCAATTGATCCGGTGCCTAGAGAAGGTGGCGCGGGGTAAACTGGGAAAGTGATGTCGT
GTACTGGCTCCGCCTTTTTCCCGAGGGTGGGGGAGAACCGTATATAAGTGCAGTAGTCGCCGTGAACGTT
CTTTTTCGCAACGGGTTTGCCGCCAGAACACAGGTAAGTGCCGTGTGTGGTTCCCGCGGGCCTGGCCTCT
TTACGGGTTATGGCCCTTGCGTGCCTTGAATTACTTCCACTGGCTGCAGTACGTGATTCTTGATCCCGAG
CTTCGGGTTGGAAGTGGGTGGGAGAGTTCGAGGCCTTGCGCTTAAGGAGCCCCTTCGCCTCGTGCTTGAG
TTGAGGCCTGGCCTGGGCGCTGGGGCCGCCGCGTGCGAATCTGGTGGCACCTTCGCGCCTGTCTCGCTGC
TTTCGATAAGTCTCTAGCCATTTAAAATTTTTGATGACCTGCTGCGACGCTTTTTTTCTGGCAAGATAGT
CTTGTAAATGCGGGCCAAGATCTGCACACTGGTATTTCGGTTTTTGGGGCCGCGGGCGGCGACGGGGCCC
GTGCGTCCCAGCGCACATGTTCGGCGAGGCGGGGCCTGCGAGCGCGGCCACCGAGAATCGGACGGGGGTA
GTCTCAAGCTGGCCGGCCTGCTCTGGTGCCTGGCCTCGCGCCGCCGTGTATCGCCCCGCCCTGGGCGGCA
AGGCTGGCCCGGTCGGCACCAGTTGCGTGAGCGGAAAGATGGCCGCTTCCCGGCCCTGCTGCAGGGAGCT
CAAAATGGAGGACGCGGCGCTCGGGAGAGCGGGCGGGTGAGTCACCCACACAAAGGAAAAGGGCCTTTCC
GTCCTCAGCCGTCGCTTCATGTGACTCCACGGAGTACCGGGCGCCGTCCAGGCACCTCGATTAGTTCTCG
AGCTTTTGGAGTACGTCGTCTTTAGGTTGGGGGGAGGGGTTTTATGCGATGGAGTTTCCCCACACTGAGT
GGGTGGAGACTGAAGTTAGGCCAGCTTGGCACTTGATGTAATTCTCCTTGGAATTTGCCCTTTTTGAGTT
TGGATCTTGGTTCATTCTCAAGCCTCAGACAGTGGTTCAAAGTTTTTTTCTTCCATTTCAGGTGTCGTGA
CGTACGGCCACCATGAAGCAGCTGGAGGAGTTACTTTCTACCTCTTTCGACATCCAGTTTAATGACCTGA
CCCTGCTGGAAACCGCCTTCACTCACACCTCCTACGCGAATGAGCACCGCCTACTGAATGTGAGCCACAA
CGAGCGCCTGGAGTTTCTGGGGGATGCTGTCTTACAGCTGATCATCTCTGAATATCTGTTTGCCAAATAC
CCTAAGAAAACCGAAGGGGACATGTCAAAGCTGCGCTCCATGATAGTCAGGGAAGAGAGCCTGGCGGGCT
TTAGTCGTTTTTGCTCATTCGACGCTTATATCAAGCTGGGAAAAGGCGAAGAGAAGTCCGGCGGCAGGAG
GCGCGATACAATTCTGGGCGATCTCTTTGAAGCGTTTCTGGGCGCACTTCTACTGGACAAAGGGATCGAC
GCAGTCCGCCGCTTTCTGAAACAAGTGATGATCCCTCAGGTCGAAAAGGGAAACTTCGAGAGAGTGAAGG
ACTATAAAACATGTTTGCAGGAATTTCTCCAGACCAAGGGAGATGTAGCAATAGATTATCAGGTAATAAG
TGAGAAAGGACCAGCTCACGCCAAACAATTCGAAGTTAGCATCGTTGTTAATGGCGCAGTGTTGTCGAAG
GGCTTGGGTAAATCAAAAAAACTGGCCGAGCAGGACGCTGCTAAAAACGCCCTCGCTCAGCTCAGCGAGG
TAGGATCCGTGAGCAAGGGCGAGGAGGATAACATGGCCATCATCAAGGAGTTCATGCGCTTCAAGGTGCA
CATGGAGGGCTCCGTGAACGGCCACGAGTTCGAGATCGAGGGCGAGGGCGAGGGCCGCCCCTACGAGGGC
ACCCAGACCGCCAAGCTGAAGGTGACCAAGGGTGGCCCCCTGCCCTTCGCCTGGGACATCCTGTCCCCTC
AGTTCATGTACGGCTCCAAGGCCTACGTGAAGCACCCCGCCGACATCCCCGACTACTTGAAGCTGTCCTT
CCCCGAGGGCTTCAAGTGGGAGCGCGTGATGAACTTCGAGGACGGCGGCGTGGTGACCGTGACCCAGGAC
TCCTCCCTGCAGGACGGCGAGTTCATCTACAAGGTGAAGCTGCGCGGCACCAACTTCCCCTCCGACGGCC
CCGTAATGCAGAAGAAGACCATGGGCTGGGAGGCCTCCTCCGAGCGGATGTACCCCGAGGACGGCGCCCT
GAAGGGCGAGATCAAGCAGAGGCTGAAGCTGAAGGACGGCGGCCACTACGACGCTGAGGTCAAGACCACC
TACAAGGCCAAGAAGCCCGTGCAGCTGCCCGGCGCCTACAACGTCAACATCAAGTTGGACATCACCTCCC
ACAACGAGGACTACACCATCGTGGAACAGTACGAACGCGCCGAGGGCCGCCACTCCACCGGCGGCATGGA
CGAGCTGTACAAGAAGCGTCCTGCTGCTACTAAGAAAGCTGGTCAAGCTAAGAAAAAGAAATAAGAATTC
GATATCAAGCTTATCGATAATCAACCTCTGGATTACAAAATTTGTGAAAGATTGACTGGTATTCTTAACT
ATGTTGCTCCTTTTACGCTATGTGGATACGCTGCTTTAATGCCTTTGTATCATGCTATTGCTTCCCGTAT
GGCTTTCATTTTCTCCTCCTTGTATAAATCCTGGTTGCTGTCTCTTTATGAGGAGTTGTGGCCCGTTGTC
AGGCAACGTGGCGTGGTGTGCACTGTGTTTGCTGACGCAACCCCCACTGGTTGGGGCATTGCCACCACCT
GTCAGCTCCTTTCCGGGACTTTCGCTTTCCCCCTCCCTATTGCCACGGCGGAACTCATCGCCGCCTGCCT
TGCCCGCTGCTGGACAGGGGCTCGGCTGTTGGGCACTGACAATTCCGTGGTGTTGTCGGGGAAATCATCG
TCCTTTCCTTGGCTGCTCGCCTGTGTTGCCACCTGGATTCTGCGCGGGACGTCCTTCTGCTACGTCCCTT
CGGCCCTCAATCCAGCGGACCTTCCTTCCCGCGGCCTGCTGCCGGCTCTGCGGCCTCTTCCGCGTCTTCG
CCTTCGCCCTCAGACGAGTCGGATCTCCCTTTGGGCCGCCTCCCCGCATCGATACCGTCGACCTCGAGAC
CTAGAAAAACATGGAGCAATCACAAGTAGCAATACAGCAGCTACCAATGCTGATTGTGCCTGGCTAGAAG
CACAAGAGGAGGAGGAGGTGGGTTTTCCAGTCACACCTCAGGTACCTTTAAGACCAATGACTTACAAGGC
AGCTGTAGATCTTAGCCACTTTTTAAAAGAAAAGGGGGGACTGGAAGGGCTAATTCACTCCCAACGAAGA
CAAGATATCCTTGATCTGTGGATCTACCACACACAAGGCTACTTCCCTGATTGGCAGAACTACACACCAG
GGCCAGGGATCAGATATCCACTGACCTTTGGATGGTGCTACAAGCTAGTACCAGTTGAGCAAGAGAAGGT
AGAAGAAGCCAATGAAGGAGAGAACACCCGCTTGTTACACCCTGTGAGCCTGCATGGGATGGATGACCCG
GAGAGAGAAGTATTAGAGTGGAGGTTTGACAGCCGCCTAGCATTTCATCACATGGCCCGAGAGCTGCATC
CGGACTGTACTGGGTCTCTCTGGTTAGACCAGATCTGAGCCTGGGAGCTCTCTGGCTAACTAGGGAACCC
ACTGCTTAAGCCTCAATAAAGCTTGCCTTGAGTGCTTCAAGTAGTGTGTGCCCGTCTGTTGTGTGACTCT
GGTAACTAGAGATCCCTCAGACCCTTTTAGTCAGTGTGGAAAATCTCTAGCAGGGCCCGTTTAAACCCGC
TGATCAGCCTCGACTGTGCCTTCTAGTTGCCAGCCATCTGTTGTTTGCCCCTCCCCCGTGCCTTCCTTGA
CCCTGGAAGGTGCCACTCCCACTGTCCTTTCCTAATAAAATGAGGAAATTGCATCGCATTGTCTGAGTAG
GTGTCATTCTATTCTGGGGGGTGGGGTGGGGCAGGACAGCAAGGGGGAGGATTGGGAAGACAATAGCAGG
CATGCTGGGGATGCGGTGGGCTCTATGGCTTCTGAGGCGGAAAGAACCAGCTGGGGCTCTAGGGGGTATC
CCC
[124 nt withheld, positions 7284-7407]
C
[91 nt withheld, positions 7409-7499]
A
[49 nt withheld, positions 7501-7549]
CCTTTGACGTTGGAGTCCACGTTCTTT
[37 nt withheld, positions 7577-7613]
ACCCTATCTCGGTCTATTCTTTTGATTTATAAGGGATTTTGCCGATTTCGGCCTATTGGTTAAAAAATGA
GCTGATTTAACAAAAATTTAACGCGAATTAATTCTGTGGAATGTGTGTCAGTTAGGGTGTGGAAAGTCCC
CAGGCTCCCCAGCAGGCAGAAGTATGCAAAGCATGCATCTCAATTAGTCAGCAACCAGGTGTGGAAAGTC
CCCAGGCTCCCCAGCAGGCAGAAGTATGCAAAGCATGCATCTCAATTAGTCAGCAACCATAGTCCCGCCC
CTAACTCCGCCCATCCCGCCCCTAACTCCGCCCAGTTCCGCCCATTCTCCGCCCCATGGCTGACTAATTT
TTTTTATTTATGCAGAGGCCGAGGCCGCCTCTGCCTCTGAGCTATTCCAGAAGTAGTGAGGAGGCTTTTT
TGGAGGCCTAGGCTTTTGCAAAAAGCTCCCGGGAGCTTGTATATCCATTTTCGGATCTGATCAGCACGTG
TTGACAATTAATCATCGGCATAGTATATCGGCATAGTATAATACGACAAGGTGAGGAACTAAACCATGGC
CAAGTTGACCAGTGCCGTTCCGGTGCTCACCGCGCGCGACGTCGCCGGAGCGGTCGAGTTCTGGACCGAC
CGGCTCGGGTTCTCCCGGGACTTCGTGGAGGACGACTTCGCCGGTGTGGTCCGGGACGACGTGACCCTGT
TCATCAGCGCGGTCCAGGACCAGGTGGTGCCGGACAACACCCTGGCCTGGGTGTGGGTGCGCGGCCTGGA
CGAGCTGTACGCCGAGTGGTCGGAGGTCGTGTCCACGAACTTCCGGGACGCCTCCGGGCCGGCCATGACC
GAGATCGGCGAGCAGCCGTGGGGGCGGGAGTTCGCCCTGCGCGACCCGGCCGGCAACTGCGTGCACTTCG
TGGCCGAGGAGCAGGACTGACACGTGCTACGAGATTTCGATTCCACCGCCGCCTTCTATGAAAGGTTGGG
CTTCGGAATCGTTTTCCGGGACGCCGGCTGGATGATCCTCCAGCGCGGGGATCTCATGCTGGAGTTCTTC
GCCCACCCCAACTTGTTTATTGCAGCTTATAATGGTTACAAATAAAGCAATAGCATCACAAATTTCACAA
ATAAAGCATTTTTTTCACTGCATTCTAGTTGTGGTTTGTCCAAACTCATCAATGTATCTTATCATGTCTG
TATACCGTCGACCTCTAGCTAGAGCTTGGCGTAATCATGGTCATAGCTGTTTCCTGTGTGAAATTGTTAT
CCGCTCACAATTCCACACAACATACGAGCCGGAAGCATAAAGTGTAAAGCCTGGGGTGCCTAATGAGTGA
GCTAACTCACATTAATTGCGTTGCGCTCACTGCCCGCTTTCCAGTCGGGAAACCTGTCGTGCCAGCTGCA
TTAATGAATCGGCCAACGCGCGGGGAGAGGCGGTTTGCGTATTGGGCGCTCTTCCGCTTCCTCGCTCACT
GACTCGCTGCGCTCGGTCGTTCGGCTGCGGCGAGCGGTATCAGCTCACTCAAAGGCGGTAATACGGTTAT
CCACAGAATCAGGGGATAACGCAGGAAAGAACATGTGAGCAAAAGGCCAGCAAAAGGCCAGGAACCGTAA
AAAGGCCGCGTTGCTGGCGTTTTTCCATAGGCTCCGCCCCCCTGACGAGCATCACAAAAATCGACGCTCA
AGTCAGAGGTGGCGAAACCCGACAGGACTATAAAGATACCAGGCGTTTCCCCCTGGAAGCTCCCTCGTGC
GCTCTCCTGTTCCGACCCTGCCGCTTACCGGATACCTGTCCGCCTTTCTCCCTTCGGGAAGCGTGGCGCT
TTCTCATAGCTCACGCTGTAGGTATCTCAGTTCGGTGTAGGTCGTTCGCTCCAAGCTGGGCTGTGTGCAC
GAACCCCCCGTTCAGCCCGACCGCTGCGCCTTATCCGGTAACTATCGTCTTGAGTCCAACCCGGTAAGAC
ACGACTTATCGCCACTGGCAGCAGCCACTGGTAACAGGATTAGCAGAGCGAGGTATGTAGGCGGTGCTAC
AGAGTTCTTGAAGTGGTGGCCTAACTACGGCTACACTAGAAGAACAGTATTTGGTATCTGCGCTCTGCTG
AAGCCAGTTACCTTCGGAAAAAGAGTTGGTAGCTCTTGATCCGGCAAACAAACCACCGCTGGTAGCGGTG
GTTTTTTTGTTTGCAAGCAGCAGATTACGCGCAGAAAAAAAGGATCTCAAGAAGATCCTTTGATCTTTTC
TACGGGGTCTGACGCTCAGTGGAACGAAAACTCACGTTAAGGGATTTTGGTCATGAGATTATCAAAAAGG
ATCTTCACCTAGATCCTTTTAAATTAAAAATGAAGTTTTAAATCAATCTAAAGTATATATGAGTAAACTT
GGTCTGACAGTTACCAATGCTTAATCAGTGAGGCACCTATCTCAGCGATCTGTCTATTTCGTTCATCCAT
AGTTGCCTGACTCCCCGTCGTGTAGATAACTACGATACGGGAGGGCTTACCATCTGGCCCCAGTGCTGCA
ATGATACCGCGAGACCCACGCTCACCGGCTCCAGATTTATCAGCAATAAACCAGCCAGCCGGAAGGGCCG
AGCGCAGAAGTGGTCCTGCAACTTTATCCGCCTCCATCCAGTCTATTAATTGTTGCCGGGAAGCTAGAGT
AAGTAGTTCGCCAGTTAATAGTTTGCGCAACGTTGTTGCCATTGCTACAGGCATCGTGGTGTCACGCTCG
TCGTTTGGTATGGCTTCATTCAGCTCCGGTTCCCAACGATCAAGGCGAGTTACATGATCCCCCATGTTGT
GCAAAAAAGCGGTTAGCTCCTTCGGTCCTCCGATCGTTGTCAGAAGTAAGTTGGCCGCAGTGTTATCACT
CATGGTTATGGCAGCACTGCATAATTCTCTTACTGTCATGCCATCCGTAAGATGCTTTTCTGTGACTGGT
GAGTACTCAACCAAGTCATTCTGAGAATAGTGTATGCGGCGACCGAGTTGCTCTTGCCCGGCGTCAATAC
GGGATAATACCGCGCCACATAGCAGAACTTTAAAAGTGCTCATCATTGGAAAACGTTCTTCGGGGCGAAA
ACTCTCAAGGATCTTACCGCTGTTGAGATCCAGTTCGATGTAACCCACTCGTGCACCCAACTGATCTTCA
GCATCTTTTACTTTCACCAGCGTTTCTGGGTGAGCAAAAACAGGAAGGCAAAATGCCGCAAAAAAGGGAA
TAAGGGCGACACGGAAATGTTGAATACTCATACTCTTCCTTTTTCAATATTATTGAAGCATTTATCAGGG
TTATTGTCTCATGAGCGGATACATATTTGAATGTATTTAGAAAAATAAACAAATAGGGGTTCCGCGCACA
TTTCCCCGAAAAGTGCCACCTGAC
Features (pLannotate 1.2.2; 36 found; start..end, strand, type, name):
     31..83      -  misc_feature   bom (fragment): basis of mobility region from pBR322
    238..617     +  enhancer       CMV enhancer: human cytomegalovirus immediate early enhancer
    618..817     +  promoter       CMV promoter: human cytomegalovirus (CMV) immediate early promoter
    835..1015    +  LTR            5' LTR (truncated): truncated 5' long terminal repeat (LTR) from HIV-1
   1062..1187    +  misc_feature   HIV-1 Ψ: packaging signal of human immunodeficiency virus type 1
   1171..1534    +  CDS            HIV-1 gag (fragment): gag protein from human immunodeficiency virus 1; gag
   1680..1913    +  misc_feature   RRE: The Rev response element (RRE) of HIV-1 allows for Rev-dependent mRNA export from the nucleus to the cytoplasm.
   2290..2390    +  CDS            Rev (fragment): human immunodeficiency virus 1 (HIV-1) Rev protein; rev; enhances nuclear export of unspliced and incompletely spliced viral mRNAs
   2397..2637    +  promoter       U6 promoter: RNA polymerase III promoter for human U6 snRNA
   2646..2724    +  misc_RNA       tracrRNA: trans-activating CRISPR RNA for the Streptococcus pyogenes CRISPR/Cas9 system
   2781..2898    +  misc_feature   cPPT/CTS: central polypurine tract and central termination sequence of HIV-1
   2950..3016    +  CDS            small t antigen (fragment): SV40 (simian virus 40) small t antigen
   3042..3253    +  promoter       EF-1α core promoter: core promoter for human elongation factor EF-1α
   3254..3362    +  intron         EF-1α intron A (fragment): intron upstream of the start codon of human EF-1α
   3988..4191    +  intron         EF-1α intron A: truncated intron upstream of the start codon of human EF-1α
   4213..4902    +  CDS            rnc: RNC_STRP1 - Also known as acpA. Experimental evidence at protein level: Swiss-Prot protein existence level 1. CRISPR (clustered regularly interspaced short palindromic repeat) is an adaptive immune system that provides protection against mobile genetic elements (viruses, transposable elements and conjugative plasmids). CRISPR clusters contain spacers, sequences complementary to antecedent mobile elements, and target invading nucleic acids. CRISPR clusters are transcribed and processed into CRISPR RNA (crRNA). In this organism endogenous ribonuclease 3 and Cas9 are required for correct coproces
   4909..5613    +  CDS            mCherry: mCherry is a basic (constitutively fluorescent) red fluorescent protein published in 2004, derived from Discosoma sp.. It is reported to be a very rapidly-maturing monomer with low acid sensitivity.
   5665..5689    +  misc_feature   MCS (fragment): pBluescript multiple cloning site
   5689..6277    +  misc_feature   WPRE: woodchuck hepatitis virus posttranscriptional regulatory element
   6214..6795    +  CDS            nef (fragment): NEF_HV1H2 - Experimental evidence at protein level: Swiss-Prot protein existence level 1. Extracellular Nef protein targets CD4(+) T-lymphocytes for apoptosis by interacting with CXCR4 surface receptors. From Human immunodeficiency virus type 1 group M subtype B (isolate HXB2) (HIV-1).
   6802..6982    +  LTR            5' LTR (truncated): truncated 5' long terminal repeat (LTR) from HIV-1
   7014..7238    +  polyA_signal   bGH poly(A) signal: bovine growth hormone polyadenylation signal
   7242..7263    +  promoter       SV40 promoter (fragment): SV40 enhancer and early promoter
   7284..7712    +  rep_origin     f1 ori (sequence partly withheld): f1 bacteriophage origin of replication; arrow indicates direction of (+) strand synthesis
   7726..8055    +  promoter       SV40 promoter: SV40 enhancer and early promoter
   8103..8150    +  promoter       EM7 promoter: synthetic bacterial promoter&nbsp
   8169..8543    +  CDS            BleoR: antibiotic-binding protein; Sh ble from Streptoalloteichus hindustanus; confers resistance to bleomycin, phleomycin, and Zeocin™
   8553..8678    +  CDS            ble (fragment): BLE_KLEPN - Experimental evidence at protein level: Swiss-Prot protein existence level 1. Binding protein with a strong affinity to the bleomycin family of antibiotics. Binds to CL990; an antimitotic-antibiotic compound. From Klebsiella pneumoniae.
   8673..8794    +  polyA_signal   SV40 poly(A) signal: SV40 polyadenylation signal
   8865..8887    -  protein_bind   lac operator (fragment): The lac repressor binds to the lac operator to inhibit transcription in E. coli. This inhibition can be relieved by adding lactose or isopropyl-β-D-thiogalactopyranoside (IPTG). lac repressor encoded by lacI
   8891..8921    -  promoter       lac promoter: promoter for the E. coli lac operon
   8936..8957    -  protein_bind   CAP binding site: CAP binding activates transcription in the presence of cAMP. E. coli catabolite activator protein
   8970..9062    -  CDS            lacI (fragment): lac repressor; lacI; The lac repressor binds to the lac operator to inhibit transcription in E. coli. This inhibition can be relieved by adding lactose or isopropyl-β-D-thiogalactopyranoside (IPTG).
   9245..9833    -  rep_origin     ori: high-copy-number ColE1/pMB1/pBR322/pUC origin of replication
  10004..10864   -  CDS            AmpR: β-lactamase; bla; confers resistance to ampicillin, carbenicillin, and related antibiotics
  10865..10969   -  promoter       AmpR promoter: bla
