[The description below was written by a language model from this plasmid's Addgene catalogue record and pLannotate feature annotations shown in this document.]
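Description:
pX097-U6-SpTracrRNA-EF1a-hSpRNaseIII-mCherry is a lentiviral mammalian expression plasmid built on a pLenti backbone. It supplies two accessory components needed to reconstitute the complete Streptococcus pyogenes Type II CRISPR system in mammalian cells: the tracrRNA and the bacterial host factor RNase III. It is propagated in E. coli from a high-copy ColE1/pUC-type origin with ampicillin selection (AmpR). The backbone also carries an f1 origin and an SV40/EM7-driven BleoR cassette with an SV40 poly(A) signal, which could provide bleomycin-family (Zeocin) selection in either mammalian or bacterial cells.

The transfer cassette is arranged as a CMV enhancer/promoter fused to a truncated HIV-1 5' LTR, followed by the Ψ packaging signal, a gag fragment, the RRE and cPPT/CTS. It ends with WPRE, a truncated 3' LTR and a bGH poly(A) signal. These elements allow Rev-dependent export and packaging of the genomic RNA when helper functions are supplied in trans. Within this frame, a human U6 RNA polymerase III promoter transcribes the S. pyogenes tracrRNA. Separately, an EF-1α promoter with intron A sequence drives the S. pyogenes rnc (RNase III) coding sequence, which the "h" in the name suggests is human codon-optimised. mCherry follows rnc almost immediately, consistent with a fusion that marks expressing cells red. In the native system, RNase III and tracrRNA cooperate with Cas9 to process pre-crRNA into mature guides, so this plasmid is meant to be used alongside constructs providing Cas9 and a CRISPR array.

The annotated depositor sequence is 10,997 nt, whereas the catalogue lists a total size of 13,793 bp, and the record does not explain the difference. The depositor also notes minor sequencing discrepancies that are not thought to affect function.
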