Addgene plasmid #41863: pX097-U6-SpTracrRNA-EF1a-hSpRNaseIII-mCherry
Purpose: This plasmid is used to reconstitute the complete Type II CRISPR system from S. pyogenes and contains the host factor RNaseIII and tracrRNA.
Depositing lab: Feng Zhang. Depositing organization: Broad Institute. Publication: Multiplex Genome Engineering Using CRISPR/Cas Systems. Cong L, Ran FA, Cox D, Lin S, Barretto R, Habib N, Hsu PD, Wu X, Jiang W, Marraffini LA, Zhang F. Science. 2013 Jan 3. 10.1126/science.1231143 PubMed 23287718.
Backbone
  Vector backbone: pLenti
  Backbone size w/o insert (bp): 7732
  Total vector size (bp): 13793
  Vector type: Mammalian Expression, Lentiviral, CRISPR
Growth in bacteria
  Bacterial resistance: Ampicillin, 100 μg/mL
  Growth temperature: 37°C
  Growth strain: Stbl3
  Copy number: High Copy
Gene/Insert
  Gene/Insert name: U6-SpTracrRNA-EF1a-hSpRNaseIII-mCherry
  Cloning method: Restriction Enzyme; 5′ cloning site None (destroyed during cloning); 3′ cloning site EcoRI (destroyed during cloning)
  Sequencing primers: 5′ U6-forward; 3′ WPRE-Reverse
Terms and licenses: Academic/Nonprofit Terms; Industry Terms: Not Available to Industry
Depositor comments: Note, Addgene's quality control sequencing has found a few discrepancies with the depositor's full sequence. The depositing lab is aware of these discrepancies, and they are not thought to affect plasmid function. If you ordered or downloaded sequence of this vector prior to June 17, 2013, please note that while the plasmid you received is correct, the earlier version of vector sequence provided for this construct misses a small portion (~2kb) outside the insert, and we have now updated it with a complete version. For more information on Zhang Lab CRISPR Plasmids please refer to: http://www.addgene.org/crispr/zhang/
How to cite: pX097-U6-SpTracrRNA-EF1a-hSpRNaseIII-mCherry was a gift from Feng Zhang (Addgene plasmid # 41863 ; http://n2t.net/addgene:41863 ; RRID:Addgene_41863)
