>Addgene plasmid #41863 | pX097-U6-SpTracrRNA-EF1a-hSpRNaseIII-mCherry | addgene partial sequence | sequence record 57376 | hU6-F 5'-GAGGGCCTATTTCCCATGATT-3'
GGCTGTTAGAGAGATAATTGGAATTAATTTGACTGTAAACACAAAGATATTAGTACAAAATACGTGACGT
AGAAAGTAATAATTTCTTGGGTAGTTTGCAGTTTTAAAATTATGTTTTAAAATGGACTATCATATGCTTA
CCGTAACTTGAAAGTATTTCGATTTCTTGGCTTTATATATCTTGTGGAAAGGACGAAACACCGGAACCAT
TCAAAACAGCATAGCAAGTTAAAATAAGGCTAGTCCGTTATCAACTTGAAAAAGTGGCACCGAGTCGGTG
CTTTTTTTCTAGCGCGTGCGCCAATTCTGCAGACAAATGGCAGTATTCATCCACAATTTTAAAAGAAAAG
GGGGGATTGGGGGGTACAGTGCAGGGGAAAGAATAGTAGACATAATAGCAACAGACATACAAACTAAAGA
ATTACAAAAACAAATTACAAAAATTCAAAATTTTCGGGTTTATTACAGGGACAGCAGAGATCCAGTTTGG
TTAATTAATGCAAAGATGGATAAAGTTTTAAACAGAGAGGAATCTTTGCAGCTAATGGACCTTCTAGGTC
TTGAAAGGAGTGGGAATTGGCTCCGGTGCCCGTCAGTGGGCAGAGCGCACATCGCCCACAGTCCCCGAGA
AGTTGGGGGGAGGGGTCGGCAATTGATCCGGTGCCTAGAGAAGGTGGCGCGGGGTAAACTGGGAAAGTGA
TGTCGTGTACTGGCTCCGCCTTTTTCCCGAGGGTGGGGGAGAACCGTATATAAGTGCAGTAGTCGCCGTG
AACGTTCTTTTTCGCAACGGGTTTGCCGCCAGAACACAGGTAAGTGCCGTGTGTGGTTCCCGCGGGCCTG
GCCTCTTTACGGGTTATGGCCCTTGCGTGCCTTGAATTACTTCCACCTGGCTGCAGTACGTGATTCTTGA
TCCCGAGCTTCGGGTTGGAAGTG
