>Addgene plasmid #41863 | pX097-U6-SpTracrRNA-EF1a-hSpRNaseIII-mCherry | addgene partial sequence | sequence record 57378 | WPRE-R 5'-CATAGCGTAAAAGGAGCAACA-3'
AATTTTGTAATCCAGAGGTTGATTATCGATAAGCTTGATATCGAATTCTTATTTCTTTTTCTTAGCTTGA
CCAGCTTTCTTAGTAGCAGCAGGACGCTTCTTGTACAGCTCGTCCATGCCGCCGGTGGAGTGGCGGCCCT
CGGCGCGTTCGTACTGTTCCACGATGGTGTAGTCCTCGTTGTGGGAGGTGATGTCCAACTTGATGTTGAC
GTTGTAGGCGCCGGGCAGCTGCACGGGCTTCTTGGCCTTGTAGGTGGTCTTGACCTCAGCGTCGTAGTGG
CCGCCGTCCTTCAGCTTCAGCCTCTGCTTGATCTCGCCCTTCAGGGCGCCGTCCTCGGGGTACATCCGCT
CGGAGGAGGCCTCCCAGCCCATGGTCTTCTTCTGCATTACGGGGCCGTCGGAGGGGAAGTTGGTGCCGCG
CAGCTTCACCTTGTAGATGAACTCGCCGTCCTGCAGGGAGGAGTCCTGGGTCACGGTCACCACGCCGCCG
TCCTCGAAGTTCATCACGCGCTCCCACTTGAAGCCCTCGGGGAAGGACAGCTTCAAGTAGTCGGGGATGT
CGGCGGGGTGCTTCACGTAGGCCTTGGAGCCGTACATGAACTGAGGGGACAGGATGTCCCAGGCGAAGGG
CAGGGGGCCACCCTTGGTCACCTTCAGCTTGGCGGTCTGGGTGCCCTCGTAGGGGCGGCCCTCGCCCTCG
CCCTCGATCTCGAACTCGTGGCCGTTCACGGAGCCCTCCATGTGCACCTTGAAGCGCATGAACTCCTTGA
TGATGGCCATGTTATCCTCCTCGCCCTTGCTCACGGATCCTACCTCGCTGAGCTGAGCGAGGGCGTTTTT
AGCAGCGTCCTGCTCGGC
