>Addgene plasmid #41863 | pX097-U6-SpTracrRNA-EF1a-hSpRNaseIII-mCherry | addgene partial sequence | sequence record 57379 | mCherry-R 5'-TTGGTCACCTTCAGCTTGG-3'
GCCCTCGCCCTCGCCCTCGATCTCGAACTCGTGGCCGTTCACGGAGCCCTCCATGTGCACCTTGAAGCGC
ATGAACTCCTTGATGATGGCCATGTTATCCTCCTCGCCCTTGCTCACGGATCCTACCTCGCTGAGCTGAG
CGAGGGCGTTTTTAGCAGCGTCCTGCTCGGCCAGTTTTTTTGATTTACCCAAGCCCTTCGACAACACTGC
GCCATTAACAACGATGCTAACTTCGAATTGTTTGGCGTGAGCTGGTCCTTTCTCACTTATTACCTGATAA
TCTATTGCTACATCTCCCTTGGTCTGGAGAAATTCCTGCAAACATGTTTTATAGTCCTTCACTCTCTCGA
AGTTTCCCTTTTCGACCTGAGGGATCATCACTTGTTTCAGAAAGCGGCGGACTGCGTCGATCCCTTTGTC
CAGTAGAAGTGCGCCCAGAAACGCTTCAAAGAGATCGCCCAGAATTGTATCGCGCCTCCTGCCGCCGGAC
TTCTCTTCGCCTTTTCCCAGCTTGATATAAGCGTCGAATGAGCAAAAACGACTAAAGCCCGCCAGGCTCT
CTTCCCTGACTATCATGGAGCGCAGCTTTGACATGTCCCCTTCGGTTTTCTTAGGGTATTTGGCAAACAG
ATATTCAGAGATGATCAGCTGTAAGACAGCATCCCCCAGAAACTCCAGGCGCTCGTTGTGGCTCACATTC
AGTAGGCGGTGCTCATTCGCGTAGGAGGTGTGAGTGAAGGCGGTTTCCAGCAGGGTCAGGTCATTAAACT
GGATGTCGAA
