>Addgene plasmid #41863 | pX097-U6-SpTracrRNA-EF1a-hSpRNaseIII-mCherry | addgene partial sequence | sequence record 67639 | Ef1aF
TTTCAGGTGTCGTGACGTACCGCCACCATGAAGCAGCTGGAGGAGTTACTTTCTACCTCTTTCGACATCC
AGTTTAATGACCTGACCCTGCTGGAAACCGCCTTCACTCACACCTCCTACGCGAATGAGCACCGCCTACT
GAATGTGAGCCACAACGAGCGCCTGGAGTTTCTGGGGGATGCTGTCTTACAGCTGATCATCTCTGAATAT
CTGTTTGCCAAATACCCTAAGAAAACCGAAGGGGACATGTCAAAGCTGCGCTCCATGATAGTCAGGGAAG
AGAGCCTGGCGGGCTTTAGTCGTTTTTGCTCATTCGACGCTTATATCAAGCTGGGAAAAGGCGAAGAGAA
GTCCGGCGGCAGGAGGCGCGATACAATTCTGGGCGATCTCTTTGAAGCGTTTCTGGGCGCACTTCTACTG
GACAAAGGGATCGACGCAGTCCGCCGCTTTCTGAAACAAGTGATGATCCCTCAGGTCGAAAAGGGAAACT
TCGAGAGAGTGAAGGACTATAAAACATGTTTGCAGGAATTTCTCCAGACCAAGGGAGATGTAGCAATAGA
TTATCAGGTAATAAGTGAGAAAGGACCAGCTCACGCCAAACAATTCGAAGTTAGCATCGTTGTTAATGGC
GCAGTGTTGTCGAAGGGCTTGGGTAAATCAAAAAAACTGGCCGAGCAGGACGCTGCTAAAAACGCCCTCG
CTCAGCTCAGCGAGGTAGGATCCGTGAGCAAGGGCGAGGAGGATAACATGGCCATCATCAAGGAGTTCAT
GCGCTTCAAGGTGCACATGGAGGGCTCCGTGAACGGCCACGAGTTCGAGATCGAGGGCGAGGGCGAGGGC
CGCCCCTACGAGGGCACCCAGACCGCCAAGCTGAAGGTGACCAAGGGTGGCCCCCTGCCCTTCGCCTGGG
ACATCCTGTCCCCTCAGTTCATGTACGGCTCCAAGGCCTACGTGAAGCACC
